>Addgene plasmid #131820 | pBW016 | addgene full sequence | sequence record 259076 | Addgene NGS Result
GCTCATGAGCCCGAAGTGGCGAGCCCGATCTTCCCCATCGGTGATGTCGGCGATATAGGCGCCAGCAACC
GCACCTGTGGCGCCGGTGATGCCGGCCACGATGCGTCCGGCGTAGAGGATCGAGATCTCGATCCCGCGAA
ATTAATACGACTCACTATAGGGGAATTGTGAGCGGATAACAATTCCCCTCTAGAAATAATTTTGTTTAAC
TTTAAGAAGGAGATATACCATGGCAACCTATAAAGTTACACTTATTAACGAAGCTGAAGGTCTAAACAAA
ACAATTGAAGTTCCAGATGATCAGTACATTTTAGATGCGGCTGAAGAAGCTGGTATAGACTTACCGTATT
CTTGTCGTGCTGGTGCTTGCTCTACCTGTGCTGGTAAACTCATATCCGGTGCTGCAGCTGGGGGCGGAGG
TTCTGGAGGTGGTGGGTCCAAGAAGAATTCACTGGCGTTGTCGCTTACGGCTGACCAAATGGTTTCTGCT
CTGCTTGACGCCGAACCTCCGATCCTGTACTCTGAATACGACCCGACTCGTCCTTTTTCAGAGGCGAGTA
TGATGGGGCTGCTTACGAATCTGGCAGACCGCGAGTTGGTACATATGATTAATTGGGCTAAACGTGTGCC
GGGTTTCGTGGACTTGACCCTGCATGACCAGGTCCACCTGTTAGAATGCGCCTGGTTAGAGATTTTAATG
ATCGGACTTGTCTGGCGTAGCATGGAACACCCCGGAAAACTGTTATTTGCCCCTAACTTGCTGCTGGACC
GCAACCAGGGGAAGTGTGTCGAAGGAATGGTGGAAATTTTCGACATGCTTCTTGCCACTTCCTCGCGTTT
TCGTATGATGAATTTACAGGGAGAAGAGTTCGTTTGTTTAAAGTCAATCATCTTACTGAATAGCGGGGTT
TACACATTCTTATCTTCCACTCTTAAATCACTGGAGGAGAAAGACCATATTCACCGTGTCCTGGACAAGA
TCACAGATACTCTTATCCATCTTATGGCGAAGGCAGGCTTAACACTTCAACAGCAACATCAGCGCCTTGC
TCAGCTTCTGTTGATTTTAAGCCATATCCGTCACATGTCAAACAAGGGTATGGAACACCTTTACAGTATG
AAGTGTAAGAACGTCGTTCCATTGTATGATTTGTTACTGGAAATGCTTGACGCTCACCGTCTGCATGCAC
CTGGTGGCGGTGGCTCTGGTGGAGGCGGGAGCGCAGCTGCATCCGGTACTGTCGATCAAAGCGATCAGTC
ATTTTTAGACGACGATCAAATTGAAGCTGGATACGTTCTCACCTGCGTTGCTTACCCAACTTCCGATTGC
GTCATCGAAACACACAAAGAAGAAGAGCTTTACTAAGATCCGGCTGCTAACAAAGCCCGAAAGGAAGCTG
AGTTGGCTGCTGCCACCGCTGAGCAATAACTAGCATAACCCCTTGGGGCCTCTAAACGGGTCTTGAGGGG
TTTTTTGCTGAAAGGAGGAACTATATCCGGATTGGCGAATGGG
[124 nt withheld, positions 1514-1637]
C
[91 nt withheld, positions 1639-1729]
A
[49 nt withheld, positions 1731-1779]
CCTTTGACGTTGGAGTCCACGTTCTTT
[37 nt withheld, positions 1807-1843]
ACCCTATCTCGGTCTATTCTTTTGATTTATAAGGGATTTTGCCGATTTCGGCCTATTGGTTAAAAAATGA
GCTGATTTAACAAAAATTTAACGCGAATTTTAACAAAATATTAACGCTTACAATTTAGGTGGCACTTTTC
GGGGAAATGTGCGCGGAACCCCTATTTGTTTATTTTTCTAAATACATTCAAATATGTATCCGCTCATGAA
TTAATTCTTAGAAAAACTCATCGAGCATCAAATGAAACTGCAATTTATTCATATCAGGATTATCAATACC
ATATTTTTGAAAAAGCCGTTTCTGTAATGAAGGAGAAAACTCACCGAGGCAGTTCCATAGGATGGCAAGA
TCCTGGTATCGGTCTGCGATTCCGACTCGTCCAACATCAATACAACCTATTAATTTCCCCTCGTCAAAAA
TAAGGTTATCAAGTGAGAAATCACCATGAGTGACGACTGAATCCGGTGAGAATGGCAAAAGTTTATGCAT
TTCTTTCCAGACTTGTTCAACAGGCCAGCCATTACGCTCGTCATCAAAATCACTCGCATCAACCAAACCG
TTATTCATTCGTGATTGCGCCTGAGCGAGACGAAATACGCGATCGCTGTTAAAAGGACAATTACAAACAG
GAATCGAATGCAACCGGCGCAGGAACACTGCCAGCGCATCAACAATATTTTCACCTGAATCAGGATATTC
TTCTAATACCTGGAATGCTGTTTTCCCGGGGATCGCAGTGGTGAGTAACCATGCATCATCAGGAGTACGG
ATAAAATGCTTGATGGTCGGAAGAGGCATAAATTCCGTCAGCCAGTTTAGTCTGACCATCTCATCTGTAA
CATCATTGGCAACGCTACCTTTGCCATGTTTCAGAAACAACTCTGGCGCATCGGGCTTCCCATACAATCG
ATAGATTGTCGCACCTGATTGCCCGACATTATCGCGAGCCCATTTATACCCATATAAATCAGCATCCATG
TTGGAATTTAATCGCGGCCTAGAGCAAGACGTTTCCCGTTGAATATGGCTCATAACACCCCTTGTATTAC
TGTTTATGTAAGCAGACAGTTTTATTGTTCATGACCAAAATCCCTTAACGTGAGTTTTCGTTCCACTGAG
CGTCAGACCCCGTAGAAAAGATCAAAGGATCTTCTTGAGATCCTTTTTTTCTGCGCGTAATCTGCTGCTT
GCAAACAAAAAAACCACCGCTACCAGCGGTGGTTTGTTTGCCGGATCAAGAGCTACCAACTCTTTTTCCG
AAGGTAACTGGCTTCAGCAGAGCGCAGATACCAAATACTGTCCTTCTAGTGTAGCCGTAGTTAGGCCACC
ACTTCAAGAACTCTGTAGCACCGCCTACATACCTCGCTCTGCTAATCCTGTTACCAGTGGCTGCTGCCAG
TGGCGATAAGTCGTGTCTTACCGGGTTGGACTCAAGACGATAGTTACCGGATAAGGCGCAGCGGTCGGGC
TGAACGGGGGGTTCGTGCACACAGCCCAGCTTGGAGCGAACGACCTACACCGAACTGAGATACCTACAGC
GTGAGCTATGAGAAAGCGCCACGCTTCCCGAAGGGAGAAAGGCGGACAGGTATCCGGTAAGCGGCAGGGT
CGGAACAGGAGAGCGCACGAGGGAGCTTCCAGGGGGAAACGCCTGGTATCTTTATAGTCCTGTCGGGTTT
CGCCACCTCTGACTTGAGCGTCGATTTTTGTGATGCTCGTCAGGGGGGCGGAGCCTATGGAAAAACGCCA
GCAACGCGGCCTTTTTACGGTTCCTGGCCTTTTGCTGGCCTTTTGCTCACATGTTCTTTCCTGCGTTATC
CCCTGATTCTGTGGATAACCGTATTACCGCCTTTGAGTGAGCTGATACCGCTCGCCGCAGCCGAACGACC
GAGCGCAGCGAGTCAGTGAGCGAGGAAGCGGAAGAGCGCCTGATGCGGTATTTTCTCCTTACGCATCTGT
GCGGTATTTCACACCGCAATGGTGCACTCTCAGTACAATCTGCTCTGATGCCGCATAGTTAAGCCAGTAT
ACACTCCGCTATCGCTACGTGACTGGGTCATGGCTGCGCCCCGACACCCGCCAACACCCGCTGACGCGCC
CTGACGGGCTTGTCTGCTCCCGGCATCCGCTTACAGACAAGCTGTGACCGTCTCCGGGAGCTGCATGTGT
CAGAGGTTTTCACCGTCATCACCGAAACGCGCGAGGCAGCTGCGGTAAAGCTCATCAGCGTGGTCGTGAA
GCGATTCACAGATGTCTGCCTGTTCATCCGCGTCCAGCTCGTTGAGTTTCTCCAGAAGCGTTAATGTCTG
GCTTCTGATAAAGCGGGCCATGTTAAGGGCGGTTTTTTCCTGTTTGGTCACTGATGCCTCCGTGTAAGGG
GGATTTCTGTTCATGGGGGTAATGATACCGATGAAACGAGAGAGGATGCTCACGATACGGGTTACTGATG
ATGAACATGCCCGGTTACTGGAACGTTGTGAGGGTAAACAACTGGCGGTATGGATGCGGCGGGACCAGAG
AAAAATCACTCAGGGTCAATGCCAGCGCTTCGTTAATACAGATGTAGGTGTTCCACAGGGTAGCCAGCAG
CATCCTGCGATGCAGATCCGGAACATAATGGTGCAGGGCGCTGACTTCCGCGTTTCCAGACTTTACGAAA
CACGGAAACCGAAGACCATTCATGTTGTTGCTCAGGTCGCAGACGTTTTGCAGCAGCAGTCGCTTCACGT
TCGCTCGCGTATCGGTGATTCATTCTGCTAACCAGTAAGGCAACCCCGCCAGCCTAGCCGGGTCCTCAAC
GACAGGAGCACGATCATGCGCACCCGTGGGGCCGCCATGCCGGCGATAATGGCCTGCTTCTCGCCGAAAC
GTTTGGTGGCGGGACCAGTGACGAAGGCTTGAGCGAGGGCGTGCAAGATTCCGAATACCGCAAGCGACAG
GCCGATCATCGTCGCGCTCCAGCGAAAGCGGTCCTCGCCGAAAATGACCCAGAGCGCTGCCGGCACCTGT
CCTACGAGTTGCATGATAAAGAAGACAGTCATAAGTGCGGCGACGATAGTCATGCCCCGCGCCCACCGGA
AGGAGCTGACTGGGTTGAAGGCTCTCAAGGGCATCGGTCGAGATCCCGGTGCCTAATGAGTGAGCTAACT
TACATTAATTGCGTTGCGCTCACTGCCCGCTTTCCAGTCGGGAAACCTGTCGTGCCAGCTGCATTAATGA
ATCGGCCAACGCGCGGGGAGAGGCGGTTTGCGTATTGGGCGCCAGGGTGGTTTTTCTTTTCACCAGTGAG
ACGGGCAACAGCTGATTGCCCTTCACCGCCTGGCCCTGAGAGAGTTGCAGCAAGCGGTCCACGCTGGTTT
GCCCCAGCAGGCGAAAATCCTGTTTGATGGTGGTTAACGGCGGGATATAACATGAGCTGTCTTCGGTATC
GTCGTATCCCACTACCGAGATATCCGCACCAACGCGCAGCCCGGACTCGGTAATGGCGCGCATTGCGCCC
AGCGCCATCTGATCGTTGGCAACCAGCATCGCAGTGGGAACGATGCCCTCATTCAGCATTTGCATGGTTT
GTTGAAAACCGGACATGGCACTCCAGTCGCCTTCCCGTTCCGCTATCGGCTGAATTTGATTGCGAGTGAG
ATATTTATGCCAGCCAGCCAGACGCAGACGCGCCGAGACAGAACTTAATGGGCCCGCTAACAGCGCGATT
TGCTGGTGACCCAATGCGACCAGATGCTCCACGCCCAGTCGCGTACCGTCTTCATGGGAGAAAATAATAC
TGTTGATGGGTGTCTGGTCAGAGACATCAAGAAATAACGCCGGAACATTAGTGCAGGCAGCTTCCACAGC
AATGGCATCCTGGTCATCCAGCGGATAGTTAATGATCAGCCCACTGACGCGTTGCGCGAGAAGATTGTGC
ACCGCCGCTTTACAGGCTTCGACGCCGCTTCGTTCTACCATCGACACCACCACGCTGGCACCCAGTTGAT
CGGCGCGAGATTTAATCGCCGCGACAATTTGCGACGGCGCGTGCAGGGCCAGACTGGAGGTGGCAACGCC
AATCAGCAACGACTGTTTGCCCGCCAGTTGTTGTGCCACGCGGTTGGGAATGTAATTCAGCTCCGCCATC
GCCGCTTCCACTTTTTCCCGCGTTTTCGCAGAAACGTGGCTGGCCTGGTTCACCACGCGGGAAACGGTCT
GATAAGAGACACCGGCATACTCTGCGACATCGTATAACGTTACTGGTTTCACATTCACCACCCTGAATTG
ACTCTCTTCCGGGCGCTATCATGCCATACCGCGAAAGGTTTTGCGCCATTCGATGGTGTCCGGGATCTCG
ACGCTCTCCCTTATGCGACTCCTGCATTAGGAAGCAGCCCAGTAGTAGGTTGAGGCCGTTGAGCACCGCC
GCCGCAAGGAATGGTGCATGCAAGGAGATGGCGCCCAACAGTCCCCCGGCCACGGGGCCTGCCACCATAC
CCACGCCGAAACAAGC
Features (pLannotate 1.2.2; 19 found; start..end, strand, type, name):
    143..161     +  promoter       T7 promoter: promoter for bacteriophage T7 RNA polymerase
    162..186     +  protein_bind   lac operator: The lac repressor binds to the lac operator to inhibit transcription in E. coli. This inhibition can be relieved by adding lactose or isopropyl-β-D-thiogalactopyranoside (IPTG). lac repressor encoded by lacI
    201..223     +  RBS            RBS: efficient ribosome binding site from bacteriophage T7 gene 10 (Olins and Rangwala, 1989)
    230..400     +  CDS            petF (fragment): FER_MASLA - Experimental evidence at protein level: Swiss-Prot protein existence level 1. Ferredoxins are iron-sulfur proteins that transfer electrons in a wide variety of metabolic reactions. From Mastigocladus laminosus (Fischerella sp.).
    440..1267    +  CDS            ESR1 (fragment): ESR1_HUMAN - Also known as ESR, NR3A1. Experimental evidence at protein level: Swiss-Prot protein existence level 1. [Isoform 3]: Involved in activation of NOS3 and endothelial nitric oxide production (PubMed:21937726). Isoforms lacking one or several functional domains are thought to modulate transcriptional activity by competitive ligand or DNA binding and/or heterodimerization with the full-length receptor (PubMed:10970861). Binds to ERE and inhibits isoform 1 (PubMed:10970861). From Homo sapiens (Human).
   1373..1422    +  CDS            SET1 (fragment): solubility-enhancement tag derived from T7 phage gene 10B
   1430..1477    +  terminator     T7 terminator: transcription terminator for bacteriophage T7 RNA polymerase
   1514..1942    +  rep_origin     f1 ori (sequence partly withheld): f1 bacteriophage origin of replication; arrow indicates direction of (+) strand synthesis
   1995..2052    +  promoter       AmpR promoter (fragment): bla
   2061..2876    -  CDS            KanR: aminoglycoside phosphotransferase; aph(3')-Ia; confers resistance to kanamycin in bacteria or G418 (Geneticin®) in eukaryotes
   2998..3586    +  rep_origin     ori: high-copy-number ColE1/pMB1/pBR322/pUC origin of replication
   3772..3911    -  misc_feature   bom: basis of mobility region from pBR322
   4013..4204    -  CDS            rop: Rop protein, which maintains plasmids at low copy number; rop
   4221..4601    +  CDS            YPB1_ECOLX: Protein predicted: Swiss-Prot protein existence level 4. From Escherichia coli.
   4673..4964    -  CDS            TcR (fragment): tetracycline efflux protein; tet; confers resistance to tetracycline
   4979..5000    -  protein_bind   CAP binding site: CAP binding activates transcription in the presence of cAMP. E. coli catabolite activator protein
   5013..6095    -  CDS            lacI: lac repressor; lacI; The lac repressor binds to the lac operator to inhibit transcription in E. coli. This inhibition can be relieved by adding lactose or isopropyl-β-D-thiogalactopyranoside (IPTG).
   6096..6173    -  promoter       lacI promoter: lacI
   6181..121     -  CDS            TcR (fragment) (across the origin): tetracycline efflux protein; tet; confers resistance to tetracycline
