[The description below was written by a language model from this plasmid's Addgene catalogue record and pLannotate feature annotations shown in this document.]
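Description:
pBW016 is a bacterial expression plasmid built on the Novagen pET28b backbone, about 6.3 kb in size, made for synthetic biology work in E. coli. It replicates from a ColE1/pMB1-type origin and is selected with kanamycin through an aph(3')-Ia aminoglycoside phosphotransferase gene. The catalogue lists it as high copy, although the feature table also shows the rop gene and the bom region, which are typical of pBR322-derived pET vectors. An f1 phage origin is present, along with short leftover tetracycline-resistance fragments that are backbone remnants rather than functional markers.

The payload is a synthetic fusion protein in which the ligand-binding domain of the human estrogen receptor (ESR1) is inserted into a mutant of the Mastigocladus laminosus ferredoxin Fd1 (petF), between residues 55 and 56. The automated annotation detects the N-terminal ferredoxin fragment followed by the ESR1 fragment. The C-terminal ferredoxin portion is not separately annotated, and a short hit labelled as a solubility tag just upstream of the terminator may be an annotation artefact. The specific mutation(s) in Fd1 are not stated in the record. Expression is driven by a T7 promoter with an adjacent lac operator and the T7 gene 10 ribosome binding site, and ends at the T7 terminator. The plasmid-borne lacI gene supplies repressor, so transcription is IPTG-inducible in hosts that provide T7 RNA polymerase.

Splitting an iron-sulfur electron carrier with a ligand-responsive domain is intended to create a chemical-dependent protein switch, allowing ferredoxin-mediated intracellular electron transfer to be controlled by a ligand of the estrogen receptor domain. The T7 format suits overexpression of the fusion for characterisation.
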