Addgene plasmid #131820: pBW016
Purpose: pET28b derrivative vector with T7-driven IPTG inducible M. laminosus Fd1 mutant with the estrogen recepor-ligand binding domain fused between amino acids 55 and 56
Depositing lab: Jonathan Silberg. Publication: Combinatorial design of chemical-dependent protein switches for controlling intracellular electron transfer. Wu B, Atkinson JT, Kahanda D, Bennett GN, Silberg JJ. bioRxiv May 23, 2019 10.1101/645978v1.
Backbone
  Vector backbone: pET28b
  Backbone manufacturer: Novagen
  Total vector size (bp): 6343
  Vector type: Bacterial Expression, Synthetic Biology
Growth in bacteria
  Bacterial resistance: Kanamycin, 50 μg/mL
  Growth temperature: 37°C
  Growth strain: DH5alpha
  Growth instructions: Induce with 100uM IPTG in LB with 100uM ferrous ammonium sulfate and grow at 25C overnight
  Copy number: High Copy
Gene/Insert
  Gene/Insert name: M. laminosus Fd1 mutant with the estrogen recepor-ligand binding domain fused between amino acids 55 and 56
  Species: Synthetic
Terms and licenses: Academic/Nonprofit Terms; Industry Terms: Not Available to Industry
Depositor comments: For detailed annotations see the GenBank file under Resource Information/Supplemental Documents. Please visit https://www.biorxiv.org/content/10.1101/645978v1 for BioRxiv preprint
How to cite: pBW016 was a gift from Jonathan Silberg (Addgene plasmid # 131820 ; http://n2t.net/addgene:131820 ; RRID:Addgene_131820)
